Addgene plasmid #43453: II-TGGG
Depositing lab: Chad Cowan & Kiran Musunuru. Depositing organization: Harvard University. Publication: A TALEN Genome-Editing System for Generating Human Stem Cell-Based Disease Models. Ding Q, Lee YK, Schaefer EA, Peters DT, Veres A, Kim K, Kuperwasser N, Motola DL, Meissner TB, Hendriks WT, Trevisan M, Gupta RM, Moisan A, Banks E, Friesen M, Schinzel RT, Xia F, Tang A, Xia Y, Figueroa E, Wann A, Ahfeldt T, Daheron L, Zhang F, Rubin LL, Peng LF, Chung RT, Musunuru K, Cowan CA. Cell Stem Cell. 2012 Dec 12. pii: S1934-5909(12)00645-5. doi: 10.1016/j.stem.2012.11.011. PubMed 23246482.
Backbone
  Vector backbone: pCRII-TOPO
  Backbone manufacturer: Invitrogen
  Backbone size w/o insert (bp): 3973
  Vector type: Bacterial Cloning
Growth in bacteria
  Bacterial resistance: Ampicillin and Kanamycin, 100 & 50 μg/mL
  Growth temperature: 37°C
  Growth strain: Top10
  Copy number: High Copy
Gene/Insert
  Gene/Insert name: II-TGGG
  Species: Synthetic
  Insert size (bp): 426
  Cloning method: TOPO Cloning
  Sequencing primers: 5′ T7; 3′ M13-rev
Terms and licenses: Academic/Nonprofit Terms; Industry Terms: Not Available to Industry
How to cite: II-TGGG was a gift from Chad Cowan & Kiran Musunuru (Addgene plasmid # 43453 ; http://n2t.net/addgene:43453 ; RRID:Addgene_43453)
