[The description below was written by a language model from this plasmid's Addgene catalogue record.]
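Description:
II-TGGG is a bacterial cloning plasmid built on the commercial pCRII-TOPO backbone (about 4 kb without insert), into which a 426 bp synthetic insert of the same name was placed by TOPO cloning. It is a high-copy plasmid maintained in E. coli and selectable with both ampicillin and kanamycin, consistent with the dual resistance markers carried by this backbone. The insert is flanked by the standard T7 and M13-reverse priming sites of the vector, which are the recorded sequencing primers for verifying it. No feature table is available for this entry, so the exact arrangement of elements within the plasmid cannot be described beyond these catalogue fields.

The record does not spell out what the insert encodes. The associated publication describes a TALEN genome-editing system for generating human stem cell-based disease models, and the name suggests that this plasmid is one member of a library of pre-assembled TAL effector repeat modules. On that reading, "TGGG" would indicate the four DNA bases recognised by a block of repeats and "II" its position in the assembled array. An insert of 426 bp is roughly what four TAL repeats of about 34 amino acids each would occupy, but this interpretation is an inference rather than a stated fact. The plasmid has no recorded mammalian promoter or expression elements. It most plausibly serves as a storage and source vector from which the synthetic fragment is taken for assembly into full-length TALEN constructs, rather than as an expression construct itself.
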