>Addgene plasmid #43453 | II-TGGG | depositor partial sequence | sequence record 58718 | II-TGGG sequence 426 bps
CGTCTCGCTTAACCCCAGAGCAGGTCGTGGCCATTGCCTCGAATGGAGGGGGCAAACAGGCGTTGGAAAC
CGTACAACGATTGCTGCCGGTGCTGTGCCAAGCGCACGGACTCACCCCAGAGCAGGTCGTGGCAATCGCG
AGCAATAACGGCGGAAAACAGGCTTTGGAAACGGTGCAGAGGCTCCTTCCAGTGCTGTGCCAAGCGCACG
GCCTCACCCCAGAGCAGGTCGTGGCAATCGCGAGCAATAACGGCGGAAAACAGGCTTTGGAAACGGTGCA
GAGGCTCCTTCCAGTGCTGTGCCAAGCGCACGGATTAACCCCAGAGCAGGTCGTGGCAATCGCGAGCAAT
AACGGCGGAAAACAGGCTTTGGAAACGGTGCAGAGGCTCCTTCCAGTGCTGTGCCAAGCGCACGGGCTCA
GAGACG
