>Addgene plasmid #43453 | II-TGGG | addgene partial sequence | sequence record 61467 | M13-F20 5'-TGTAAAACGACGGCCAGT-3'
TAAGGGCGAATTGGGCCCTCTAGATGCATGCTCGAGCGGCCGCCAGTGTGATGGATATCTGCAGAATTCG
CCCTTAGTATCTTTCCTGTGCCCACGTCTCTGAGCCCGTGCGCTTGGCACAGCACTGGAAGGAGCCTCTG
CACCGTTTCCAAAGCCTGTTTTCCGCCGTTATTGCTCGCGATTGCCACGACCTGCTCTGGGGTTAATCCG
TGCGCTTGGCACAGCACTGGAAGGAGCCTCTGCACCGTTTCCAAAGCCTGTTTTCCGCCGTTATTGCTCG
CGATTGCCACGACCTGCTCTGGGGTGAGGCCGTGCGCTTGGCACAGCACTGGAAGGAGCCTCTGCACCGT
TTCCAAAGCCTGTTTTCCGCCGTTATTGCTCGCGATTGCCACGACCTGCTCTGGGGTGAGTCCGTGCGCT
TGGCACAGCACCGGCAGCAATCGTTGTACGGTTTCCAACGCCTGTTTGCCCCCTCCATTCGAGGCAATGG
CCACGACCTGCTCTGGGGTTAAGCGAGACGCGCTAGGACGGCATCTATATAAGGGCGAATTCCAGCACAC
TGGCGGCCGTTACTAGTGGATCCGAGCTCGGTACCAAGCTTGGCGTAATCATGGTCATAGCTGTTTCCTG
TGTGAAATTGTTATCCGCTCACAATTCCACACAACATACGAGCCGGAAGCATAAAGTGTAAAGCCTGGGG
TGCCTAATGAGTGAGCTAACTCACATTAATTGCGTTGCGCTCACTGCCCGCTTTCCAGTCGGGAAACCTG
TCGTGCCAGCTGCATTAATGAATCGGCCAACGCGCGGGGAAGAGGCGGTTTGCGTATTGGGCGCTCTTCC
GCTTCCTCGCTCACTGACTCGCTGCGCTCGGTCGTTCGGCTGCGGCGAGCGGTATCAGCTCACTCAAAGG
CGGTAATACGGTTATCCACAGAATCAGGGGATAACCAGA
